>Addgene plasmid #20233 | pBacPAK-HFT-dKDM4A | addgene partial sequence | sequence record 26087 | 20233 with polyhedrin_fw
GTTTTGTAATAAAAAAACCTATAAATACGGATCCATGGGTCATCATCATCACCATCACGATTACGGAGAC
TACAAGGACGATGATGACAAGGAGAACCCCTACTTCCAGGGCCTCGAGATGTCCACGAGATCTTCATTCG
CCGATGAAGAGCAGAACAAAGTGCCCCGTATCATGACCTTCCGTCCCAGCTACGAGGAGTTTCAAAATTT
TTCCGCCTACATTGAGTACATTGAGTCTCGGGGAGCACACTTAGCCGGCTTGGCCAAAATCCAACCACCT
GCGGAATGGGTGCCCCGAAAGTCGGGCTACGACATAGACAACATCAACATGACCATTCCAGCGCCGATTT
GCCAAGTAGTCACTGGGGCGCACGGGGTGTACCAGCAAATCAACATCCAGCAGCGCCGGCAGATGACCTT
GCGCCAATTCATGGAGAAGGCCAACTCGGAGCTGCACCAGACACCGAGGCACTTCGACTACGACGATCTG
GAGCGCAAGTACTGGAAGAACATCACCTACATATCGCCACTGTATGCAGCCGATGTCAAGGGATCGCTGA
GTGATGAAGACC
