[The description below was written by a language model from this plasmid's Addgene catalogue record.]
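Description:
pBacPAK-HFT-dKDM4A is an insect expression plasmid built on the pBacPAK-HFT backbone (about 5.6 kb without insert). The name points to a baculovirus transfer vector of the pBacPAK family. Such vectors are normally recombined with baculoviral DNA in insect cells to produce recombinant virus for protein production, but the record itself lists only "Insect Expression" and does not describe the recombination arms. It also does not state the promoter driving the insert. In bacteria the plasmid is maintained at high copy and selected with ampicillin. No feature table is provided, so the origin of replication and other backbone elements are not itemised.

The payload is the roughly 1.5 kb coding sequence of Drosophila melanogaster Kdm4A (dKDM4A, also known as CG15835), a histone lysine demethylase. It was inserted by restriction cloning into a single XhoI site, which is retained at both ends of the insert. The backbone supplies an N-terminal "HFT" module made up of a His tag, a FLAG epitope and a TEV protease recognition site. This allows metal-affinity and/or anti-FLAG purification and detection of the fusion protein, and in principle removal of the tags by TEV cleavage. The depositor notes, however, that the TEV site carries a proline in place of the leucine of the canonical recognition motif. This deviation could affect cleavage efficiency and should be kept in mind if tag removal is planned.

The associated publication studied stimulation of histone H3 lysine 36 demethylation by heterochromatin protein 1a. This is consistent with using the construct to produce recombinant tagged dKDM4A in insect cells for biochemical and interaction assays.
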