Addgene plasmid #20233: pBacPAK-HFT-dKDM4A
Depositing lab: Jerry Workman. Depositing organization: Stowers Institute for Medical Research. Publication: Heterochromatin protein 1a stimulates histone H3 lysine 36 demethylation by the Drosophila KDM4A demethylase. Lin CH, Li B, Swanson S, Zhang Y, Florens L, Washburn MP, Abmayr SM, Workman JL. Mol Cell. 2008 Dec 5. 32(5):696-706. 10.1016/j.molcel.2008.11.008 PubMed 19061644.
Backbone
  Vector backbone: pBacPAK-HFT
  Backbone size w/o insert (bp): 5608
  Vector type: Insect Expression
Growth in bacteria
  Bacterial resistance: Ampicillin, 100 μg/mL
  Growth temperature: 37°C
  Growth strain: DH5alpha
  Copy number: High Copy
Gene/Insert
  Gene/Insert name: dKDM4A (alt name: CG15835)
  Species: D. melanogaster (fly)
  Insert size (bp): 1488
  GenBank ID: NM_136487
  Entrez Gene: Kdm4A (a.k.a. CG15835, dJMJD2(1), dKDM4A, Dmel\CG15835)
  Tag / fusion protein: His (N terminal on backbone); FLAG (N terminal on backbone); TEV (N terminal on backbone)
  Cloning method: Restriction Enzyme; 5′ cloning site XhoI (not destroyed); 3′ cloning site XhoI (not destroyed)
  Sequencing primers: 5′ ccattgtaatgagacgca; 3′ ACGCACAGAATCTAGCGCT
Terms and licenses: Academic/Nonprofit Terms; Industry Terms: Not Available to Industry
Depositor comments: TEV tag ENPYFQG instead of ENLYFQG.
How to cite: pBacPAK-HFT-dKDM4A was a gift from Jerry Workman (Addgene plasmid # 20233 ; http://n2t.net/addgene:20233 ; RRID:Addgene_20233)
